Addgene plasmid #172819: pLBM0040
Purpose: Level 2 module containing HSP21-nYFP deltaPTAC5-cYFP
Depositing lab: Benjamin Field. Depositing organization: CNRS DR12, Delegation Provence et Corse. Publication: MoBiFC: development of a modular bimolecular fluorescence complementation toolkit for the analysis of chloroplast protein-protein interactions. Velay F, Soula M, Mehrez M, Belbachir C, D'Alessandro S, Laloi C, Crete P, Field B. Plant Methods. 2022 May 26;18(1):69. doi: 10.1186/s13007-022-00902-1. PubMed 35619173.
Backbone
  Vector backbone: pAGM4673
  Backbone manufacturer: Engler et al. 2014
  Vector type: Synthetic Biology
Growth in bacteria
  Bacterial resistance: Kanamycin, 50 μg/mL
  Growth temperature: 37°C
  Growth strain: DH5alpha
  Copy number: High Copy
Gene/Insert
  Gene/Insert name: [35S-P19][35S-CTPSSU-mHSP21-3XFLAGnYFP][35S-CTPSSU-deltamPTAC5-cYFPX3HA][35S-SP_SV40-CFP]
  Species: A. thaliana (mustard weed)
  Cloning method: Restriction Enzyme; 5′ cloning site Unknown (unknown if destroyed)
Terms and licenses: Academic/Nonprofit Terms; Industry Terms: Not Available to Industry
Depositor comments: Please visit https://www.biorxiv.org/content/10.1101/2021.03.01.433373v1 for bioRxiv preprint.
How to cite: pLBM0040 was a gift from Benjamin Field (Addgene plasmid # 172819 ; http://n2t.net/addgene:172819 ; RRID:Addgene_172819)
