[The description below was written by a language model from this plasmid's Addgene catalogue record and pLannotate feature annotations shown in this document.]
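Description:
pLBM0040 is a 15.1 kb Level 2 multigene assembly from the MoBiFC modular cloning toolkit, built in the pAGM4673 binary backbone for bimolecular fluorescence complementation (BiFC) assays of chloroplast protein interactions in plants. The backbone carries nopaline-type left and right T-DNA border repeats, which allow Agrobacterium-mediated transfer of the intervening cassettes into plant cells. Outside the T-DNA are a high-copy ColE1/pUC-type origin for E. coli and the broad-host-range oriV with its trfA replication protein gene. Selection is by kanamycin. No plant selectable marker is annotated, which fits transient expression, although the record does not state the delivery format.

The T-DNA holds four transcription units in the same orientation, each driven by a CaMV 35S promoter with the TMV Ω translational enhancer. The annotated CaMV "IBMP" fragments upstream of each promoter probably reflect extended 35S upstream sequence rather than an expressed protein. The first unit expresses the P19 silencing suppressor; the table labels this region as a tomato bushy stunt virus movement protein fragment, likely because the viral reading frames overlap. It ends in a NOS terminator. The second unit fuses the RuBisCO small subunit (RBCS-1A) chloroplast transit peptide to mature Arabidopsis HSP21, followed by a 3xFLAG tag (per the insert name, not annotated) and the N-terminal YFP fragment. The third unit uses the same transit peptide with a truncated ("delta") mature PTAC5, the C-terminal Venus fragment (VC155) and 3xHA. Both BiFC units use CaMV poly(A) signals. The fourth unit expresses an SV40-signal-tagged ECFP, presumably nuclear and serving as an internal transformation and normalisation reference. Interaction between the partners would reconstitute YFP fluorescence, and the deletion variant likely serves to probe or control the HSP21–PTAC5 interaction.
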