Features (pLannotate 1.2.2; 38 found; start..end, strand, type, name):
     21..827     +  CDS            IBMP_CAMVB (fragment): Experimental evidence at protein level: Swiss-Prot protein existence level 1. Enhances the ribosomal termination-reinitiation event leading to the translation of major open reading frames on the polycistronic viral RNAs. From Cauliflower mosaic virus (strain Bari 1) (CaMV).
   1011..1356    +  promoter       CaMV 35S promoter: strong constitutive promoter from cauliflower mosaic virus
   1308..1354    +  promoter       minimal CaMV 35S promoter: minimal 35S promoter from cauliflower mosaic virus
   1385..1438    +  misc_feature   TMV Ω: translational enhancer from the tobacco mosaic virus 5'-leader sequence (Gallie et al., 1988)
   1433..1966    +  CDS            MVP_TBSVC (fragment): Experimental evidence at protein level: Swiss-Prot protein existence level 1. Transports viral genome to neighboring plant cells directly through plasmosdesmata, without any budding. The movement protein allows efficient cell to cell propagation, by bypassing the host cell wall barrier. Displays RNA-binding activity. From Tomato bushy stunt virus (strain Cherry) (TBSV).
   1978..2230    +  terminator     NOS terminator: nopaline synthase terminator and poly(A) signal
   2256..3062    +  CDS            IBMP_CAMVB (fragment): Experimental evidence at protein level: Swiss-Prot protein existence level 1. Enhances the ribosomal termination-reinitiation event leading to the translation of major open reading frames on the polycistronic viral RNAs. From Cauliflower mosaic virus (strain Bari 1) (CaMV).
   3246..3591    +  promoter       CaMV 35S promoter: strong constitutive promoter from cauliflower mosaic virus
   3543..3589    +  promoter       minimal CaMV 35S promoter: minimal 35S promoter from cauliflower mosaic virus
   3620..3673    +  misc_feature   TMV Ω: translational enhancer from the tobacco mosaic virus 5'-leader sequence (Gallie et al., 1988)
   3682..3855    +  CDS            RBCS-1A (fragment): RBS1A_ARATH - Also known as ATS1A. Experimental evidence at protein level: Swiss-Prot protein existence level 1. RuBisCO catalyzes two reactions: the carboxylation of D- ribulose 1,5-bisphosphate, the primary event in carbon dioxide fixation, as well as the oxidative fragmentation of the pentose substrate. Both reactions occur simultaneously and in competition at the same active site. Although the small subunit is not catalytic it is essential for maximal activity. From Arabidopsis thaliana (Mouse-ear cress).
   3959..4039    +  CDS            RBCS-1A (fragment): RBS1A_ARATH - Also known as ATS1A. Experimental evidence at protein level: Swiss-Prot protein existence level 1. RuBisCO catalyzes two reactions: the carboxylation of D- ribulose 1,5-bisphosphate, the primary event in carbon dioxide fixation, as well as the oxidative fragmentation of the pentose substrate. Both reactions occur simultaneously and in competition at the same active site. Although the small subunit is not catalytic it is essential for maximal activity. From Arabidopsis thaliana (Mouse-ear cress).
   4031..4582    +  CDS            HSP21 (fragment): HS25P_ARATH - Also known as HSP25.3. Experimental evidence at protein level: Swiss-Prot protein existence level 1. Chaperone protein required for seedling and chloroplast development under heat stress, probably by maintaining plastid-encoded RNA polymerase (PEP)-dependent transcription. From Arabidopsis thaliana (Mouse-ear cress).
   4673..5188    +  CDS            (3-F)Tyr-EGFP (fragment): (3-F)Tyr-EGFP is a basic (constitutively fluorescent) green fluorescent protein published in 2004, derived from Aequorea victoria.
   5226..5400    +  polyA_signal   CaMV poly(A) signal: cauliflower mosaic virus polyadenylation signal
   5423..6229    +  CDS            IBMP_CAMVB (fragment): Experimental evidence at protein level: Swiss-Prot protein existence level 1. Enhances the ribosomal termination-reinitiation event leading to the translation of major open reading frames on the polycistronic viral RNAs. From Cauliflower mosaic virus (strain Bari 1) (CaMV).
   6413..6758    +  promoter       CaMV 35S promoter: strong constitutive promoter from cauliflower mosaic virus
   6710..6756    +  promoter       minimal CaMV 35S promoter: minimal 35S promoter from cauliflower mosaic virus
   6787..6840    +  misc_feature   TMV Ω: translational enhancer from the tobacco mosaic virus 5'-leader sequence (Gallie et al., 1988)
   6849..7022    +  CDS            RBCS-1A (fragment): RBS1A_ARATH - Also known as ATS1A. Experimental evidence at protein level: Swiss-Prot protein existence level 1. RuBisCO catalyzes two reactions: the carboxylation of D- ribulose 1,5-bisphosphate, the primary event in carbon dioxide fixation, as well as the oxidative fragmentation of the pentose substrate. Both reactions occur simultaneously and in competition at the same active site. Although the small subunit is not catalytic it is essential for maximal activity. From Arabidopsis thaliana (Mouse-ear cress).
   7126..7194    +  CDS            RBCS-1A (fragment): RBS1A_ARATH - Also known as ATS1A. Experimental evidence at protein level: Swiss-Prot protein existence level 1. RuBisCO catalyzes two reactions: the carboxylation of D- ribulose 1,5-bisphosphate, the primary event in carbon dioxide fixation, as well as the oxidative fragmentation of the pentose substrate. Both reactions occur simultaneously and in competition at the same active site. Although the small subunit is not catalytic it is essential for maximal activity. From Arabidopsis thaliana (Mouse-ear cress).
   7198..7845    +  CDS            PTAC5 (fragment): PTAC5_ARATH - Experimental evidence at protein level: Swiss-Prot protein existence level 1. Exhibits zinc-dependent disulfide isomerase activity. Required for seedling and chloroplast development under heat stress, probably by maintaining plastid-encoded RNA polymerase (PEP)-dependent transcription. From Arabidopsis thaliana (Mouse-ear cress).
   7844..8034    +  CDS            VC155 (fragment): C-terminal fragment of mVenus for use in bimolecular fluorescence complementation (BiFC) (Kodama and Hu, 2010)
   8035..8124    +  CDS            3xHA: three tandem HA epitope tags
   8165..8339    +  polyA_signal   CaMV poly(A) signal: cauliflower mosaic virus polyadenylation signal
   8362..9168    +  CDS            IBMP_CAMVB (fragment): Experimental evidence at protein level: Swiss-Prot protein existence level 1. Enhances the ribosomal termination-reinitiation event leading to the translation of major open reading frames on the polycistronic viral RNAs. From Cauliflower mosaic virus (strain Bari 1) (CaMV).
   9352..9697    +  promoter       CaMV 35S promoter: strong constitutive promoter from cauliflower mosaic virus
   9649..9695    +  promoter       minimal CaMV 35S promoter: minimal 35S promoter from cauliflower mosaic virus
   9726..9779    +  misc_feature   TMV Ω: translational enhancer from the tobacco mosaic virus 5'-leader sequence (Gallie et al., 1988)
   9832..10551   +  CDS            ECFP: enhanced CFP mammalian codon-optimized
  10564..10816   +  terminator     NOS terminator: nopaline synthase terminator and poly(A) signal
  10882..10906   +  misc_feature   RB T-DNA repeat: right border repeat from nopaline C58 T-DNA
  11003..11634   +  rep_origin     oriV: incP origin of replication
  11725..11829   +  promoter       AmpR promoter: bla
  11830..12624   +  CDS            KanR: aminoglycoside phosphotransferase; aphA-3; confers resistance to kanamycin
  12795..13383   +  rep_origin     ori: high-copy-number ColE1/pMB1/pBR322/pUC origin of replication
  13719..14864   +  CDS            trfA: TRFA_ECOLX - Experimental evidence at protein level: Swiss-Prot protein existence level 1. Also involved in plasmid copy number control, promoting intermolecular coupling of protein bound iterons at oriV, which inhibits replication initiation. From Escherichia coli.
  15013..15037   +  misc_feature   LB T-DNA repeat: left border repeat from nopaline C58 T-DNA
>Addgene plasmid #172819 | pLBM0040 | addgene full sequence | sequence record 348677 | Addgene NGS Result
GTGCCGAATTCGGATCCGGAGGAATTCCAATCCCACAAAAATCTGAGCTTAACAGCACAGTTGCTCCTCT
CAGAGCAGAATCGGGTATTCAACACCCTCATATCAACTACTACGTTGTGTATAACGGTCCACATGCCGGT
ATATACGATGACTGGGGTTGTACAAAGGCGGCAACAAACGGCGTTCCCGGAGTTGCACACAAGAAATTTG
CCACTATTACAGAGGCAAGAGCAGCAGCTGACGCGTACACAACAAGTCAGCAAACAGACAGGTTGAACTT
CATCCCCAAAGGAGAAGCTCAACTCAAGCCCAAGAGCTTTGCTAAGGCCCTAACAAGCCCACCAAAGCAA
AAAGCCCACTGGCTCACGCTAGGAACCAAAAGGCCCAGCAGTGATCCAGCCCCAAAAGAGATCTCCTTTG
CCCCGGAGATTACAATGGACGATTTCCTCTATCTTTACGATCTAGGAAGGAAGTTCGAAGGTGAAGGTGA
CGACACTATGTTCACCACTGATAATGAGAAGGTTAGCCTCTTCAATTTCAGAAAGAATGCTGACCCACAG
ATGGTTAGAGAGGCCTACGCAGCAAGTCTCATCAAGACGATCTACCCGAGTAACAATCTCCAGGAGATCA
AATACCTTCCCAAGAAGGTTAAAGATGCAGTCAAAAGATTCAGGACTAATTGCATCAAGAACACAGAGAA
AGACATATTTCTCAAGATCAGAAGTACTATTCCAGTATGGACGATTCAAGGCTTGCTTCATAAACCAAGG
CAAGTAATAGAGATTGGAGTCTCTAAAAAGGTAGTTCCTACTGAATCTAAGGCCATGCATGGAGTCTAAG
ATTCAAATCGAGGATCTAACAGAACTCGCCGTCAAGACTGGCGAACAGTTCATACAGAGTCTTTTACGAC
TCAATGACAAGAAGAAAATCTTCGTCAACATGGTGGAGCACGACACTCTGGTCTACTCCAAAAATGTCAA
AGATACAGTCTCAGAAGATCAAAGGGCTATTGAGACTTTTCAACAAAGGATAATTTCGGGAAACCTCCTC
GGATTCCATTGCCCAGCTATCTGTCACTTCATCGAAAGGACAGTAGAAAAGGAAGGTGGCTCCTACAAAT
GCCATCATTGCGATAAAGGAAAGGCTATCATTCAAGATCTCTCTGCCGACAGTGGTCCCAAAGATGGACC
CCCACCCACGAGGAGCATCGTGGAAAAAGAAGAGGTTCCAACCACGTCTACAAAGCAAGTGGATTGATGT
GACATCTCCACTGACGTAAGGGATGACGCACAATCCCACTATCCTTCGCAAGACCCTTCCTCTATATAAG
GAAGTTCATTTCATTTGGAGAGGACACGCTCGAGTATAAGAGCTCATTTTTACAACAATTACCAACAACA
ACAAACAACAAACAACATTACAATTACATTTACAATTATCGATACAATGGAACGAGCTATACAAGGAAAC
GATGCTAGGGAACAAGCTTATGGTGAACGTTGGAATGGAGGATCAGGAAGTTCCACTTCTCCCTTCAAAC
TTCCTGACGAAAGTCCGAGTTGGACTGAGTGGCGGCTACATAACGATGAGACTATTTCGAATCAAGATAA
TCCCCTTGGTTTCAAGGAAAGCTGGGGTTTCGGGAAAGTTGTATTTAAGAGATATCTCAGATACGACGGG
ACGGAAACTTCACTGCACAGAGTCCTTGGATCTTGGACGGGAGATTCGGTTAACTATGCAGCATCTCGAT
TTCTCGGTTTCGACCAGATCGGATGTACCTATAGTATTCGGTTTCGAGGAGTTAGTGTCACCATTTCTGG
AGGGTCGCGAACTCTTCAGCATCTCAGTGAAATGGCAATTCGGTCTAAGCAAGAACTGCTACAGCTTACC
CCAGTCAAAGTGGAAAGTGATGTATCAAGAGGATGCCCTGAAGGTGTTGAAACCTTCGAAGAAGAAAGCG
AGTAAGCTTGTCAAGCAGATCGTTCAAACATTTGGCAATAAAGTTTCTTAAGATTGAATCCTGTTGCCGG
TCTTGCGATGATTATCATATAATTTCTGTTGAATTACGTTAAGCATGTAATAATTAACATGTAATGCATG
ACGTTATTTATGAGATGGGTTTTTATGATTAGAGTCCCGCAATTATACATTTAATACGCGATAGAAAACA
AAATATAGCGCGCAAACTAGGATAAATTATCGCGCGCGGTGTCATCTATGTTACTAGATCGACGCTGCAA
GAATTCAAGCTTGGAGGAATTCCAATCCCACAAAAATCTGAGCTTAACAGCACAGTTGCTCCTCTCAGAG
CAGAATCGGGTATTCAACACCCTCATATCAACTACTACGTTGTGTATAACGGTCCACATGCCGGTATATA
CGATGACTGGGGTTGTACAAAGGCGGCAACAAACGGCGTTCCCGGAGTTGCACACAAGAAATTTGCCACT
ATTACAGAGGCAAGAGCAGCAGCTGACGCGTACACAACAAGTCAGCAAACAGACAGGTTGAACTTCATCC
CCAAAGGAGAAGCTCAACTCAAGCCCAAGAGCTTTGCTAAGGCCCTAACAAGCCCACCAAAGCAAAAAGC
CCACTGGCTCACGCTAGGAACCAAAAGGCCCAGCAGTGATCCAGCCCCAAAAGAGATCTCCTTTGCCCCG
GAGATTACAATGGACGATTTCCTCTATCTTTACGATCTAGGAAGGAAGTTCGAAGGTGAAGGTGACGACA
CTATGTTCACCACTGATAATGAGAAGGTTAGCCTCTTCAATTTCAGAAAGAATGCTGACCCACAGATGGT
TAGAGAGGCCTACGCAGCAAGTCTCATCAAGACGATCTACCCGAGTAACAATCTCCAGGAGATCAAATAC
CTTCCCAAGAAGGTTAAAGATGCAGTCAAAAGATTCAGGACTAATTGCATCAAGAACACAGAGAAAGACA
TATTTCTCAAGATCAGAAGTACTATTCCAGTATGGACGATTCAAGGCTTGCTTCATAAACCAAGGCAAGT
AATAGAGATTGGAGTCTCTAAAAAGGTAGTTCCTACTGAATCTAAGGCCATGCATGGAGTCTAAGATTCA
AATCGAGGATCTAACAGAACTCGCCGTCAAGACTGGCGAACAGTTCATACAGAGTCTTTTACGACTCAAT
GACAAGAAGAAAATCTTCGTCAACATGGTGGAGCACGACACTCTGGTCTACTCCAAAAATGTCAAAGATA
CAGTCTCAGAAGATCAAAGGGCTATTGAGACTTTTCAACAAAGGATAATTTCGGGAAACCTCCTCGGATT
CCATTGCCCAGCTATCTGTCACTTCATCGAAAGGACAGTAGAAAAGGAAGGTGGCTCCTACAAATGCCAT
CATTGCGATAAAGGAAAGGCTATCATTCAAGATCTCTCTGCCGACAGTGGTCCCAAAGATGGACCCCCAC
CCACGAGGAGCATCGTGGAAAAAGAAGAGGTTCCAACCACGTCTACAAAGCAAGTGGATTGATGTGACAT
CTCCACTGACGTAAGGGATGACGCACAATCCCACTATCCTTCGCAAGACCCTTCCTCTATATAAGGAAGT
TCATTTCATTTGGAGAGGACACGCTCGAGTATAAGAGCTCATTTTTACAACAATTACCAACAACAACAAA
CAACAAACAACATTACAATTACATTTACAATTATCGATACAATGGCTTCCTCTATGCTCTCTTCCGCTAC
TATGGTTGCCTCTCCGGCTCAGGCCACTATGGTCGCTCCTTTCAACGGACTTAAGTCCTCCGCTGCCTTC
CCAGCCACCCGCAAGGCTAACAACGACATTACTTCCATCACAAGCAACGGCGGAAGAGTTAACTGCATGC
AGGTCATTTATATTTCTTCTTTCACTTTTTTATTATTCCATATGATTTTTTTCGGTTCTTTCTTCGAATC
TACATAAACTAATATCATTGGAAAAATCGAAAAAATAGGTGTGGCCTCCGATTGGAAAGAAGAAGTTTGA
GACTCTCTCTTACCTTCCTGACCTTACCGATTCCGAAGGTGCTCAAGACCAGAGAGAAAACTCCATTGAT
GTTGTTCAGCAAGGACAACAAAAAGGGAACCAAGGATCAAGTGTCGAAAAAAGACCTCAACAACGCTTAA
CCATGGATGTCTCTCCTTTCGGATTGTTGGATCCTTTGTCACCAATGAGGACGATGCGACAAATGTTAGA
TACTATGGACAGGATGTTCGAGGACACTATGCCTGTCTCAGGAAGAAACAGAGGAGGAAGTGGAGTGTCA
GAGATTCGTGCACCGTGGGACATCAAAGAGGAAGAACACGAGATCAAGATGCGTTTCGACATGCCTGGAC
TCTCTAAAGAGGACGTCAAAATCTCTGTAGAAGATAACGTACTTGTGATCAAAGGAGAGCAGAAGAAGGA
GGACAGTGATGATTCTTGGTCTGGAAGAAGCGTTAGCTCATATGGAACACGACTTCAGCTCCCAGACAAC
TGTGAGAAAGACAAGATCAAAGCTGAGCTCAAGAACGGAGTCCTCTTTATCACTATCCCTAAGACCAAAG
TCGAACGCAAAGTCATCGATGTCCAGATTCAATCTTCGGATTACAAGGACCACGACGGGGACTACAAGGA
TCATGATTTGGATGCTGCTGCCGCCGACTATAAGGATGATGACGATAAGGTGAGCAAGGGCGAAGAGTTG
TTCACTGGTGTGGTTCCTATCCTCGTTGAGCTTGATGGTGATGTGAACGGGCACAAGTTCTCCGTTTCTG
GTGAAGGTGAGGGTGATGCTACTTACGGAAAGCTCACCCTCAAGTTCATCTGTACCACTGGAAAGCTCCC
TGTGCCTTGGCCTACTCTCGTTACTACTTTCGGATACGGACTCCAGTGCTTCGCTAGATACCCTGATCAT
ATGAAGCAGCACGACTTCTTCAAGAGCGCTATGCCTGAGGGATACGTGCAAGAGAGAACCATTTTCTTCA
AGGACGACGGCAACTACAAGACCAGAGCTGAGGTTAAGTTCGAAGGTGACACCCTCGTGAACAGGATCGA
GCTTAAGGGCATCGACTTCAAAGAGGACGGAAACATCCTCGGACACAAGCTCGAGTACAACTACAACAGC
CACAACGTGTACATCATGGCCGACAAGCAGAAGAACGGCATCAAGGTCAACTTCAAGATCAGGCACAACA
TCGAGGACTAAGCTTCTCTAGCTAGAGTCGATCGACAAGCTCGAGTTTCTCCATAATAATGTGTGAGTAG
TTCCCAGATAAGGGAATTAGGGTTCCTATAGGGTTTCGCTCATGTGTTGAGCATATAAGAAACCCTTAGT
ATGTATTTGTATTTGTAAAATACTTCTATCAATAAAATTTCTAATTCCTAAAACCAAAATCCAGTACTAA
AATCCAGATCGCTACTAGAATTCGAGCTCGGAGGAATTCCAATCCCACAAAAATCTGAGCTTAACAGCAC
AGTTGCTCCTCTCAGAGCAGAATCGGGTATTCAACACCCTCATATCAACTACTACGTTGTGTATAACGGT
CCACATGCCGGTATATACGATGACTGGGGTTGTACAAAGGCGGCAACAAACGGCGTTCCCGGAGTTGCAC
ACAAGAAATTTGCCACTATTACAGAGGCAAGAGCAGCAGCTGACGCGTACACAACAAGTCAGCAAACAGA
CAGGTTGAACTTCATCCCCAAAGGAGAAGCTCAACTCAAGCCCAAGAGCTTTGCTAAGGCCCTAACAAGC
CCACCAAAGCAAAAAGCCCACTGGCTCACGCTAGGAACCAAAAGGCCCAGCAGTGATCCAGCCCCAAAAG
AGATCTCCTTTGCCCCGGAGATTACAATGGACGATTTCCTCTATCTTTACGATCTAGGAAGGAAGTTCGA
AGGTGAAGGTGACGACACTATGTTCACCACTGATAATGAGAAGGTTAGCCTCTTCAATTTCAGAAAGAAT
GCTGACCCACAGATGGTTAGAGAGGCCTACGCAGCAAGTCTCATCAAGACGATCTACCCGAGTAACAATC
TCCAGGAGATCAAATACCTTCCCAAGAAGGTTAAAGATGCAGTCAAAAGATTCAGGACTAATTGCATCAA
GAACACAGAGAAAGACATATTTCTCAAGATCAGAAGTACTATTCCAGTATGGACGATTCAAGGCTTGCTT
CATAAACCAAGGCAAGTAATAGAGATTGGAGTCTCTAAAAAGGTAGTTCCTACTGAATCTAAGGCCATGC
ATGGAGTCTAAGATTCAAATCGAGGATCTAACAGAACTCGCCGTCAAGACTGGCGAACAGTTCATACAGA
GTCTTTTACGACTCAATGACAAGAAGAAAATCTTCGTCAACATGGTGGAGCACGACACTCTGGTCTACTC
CAAAAATGTCAAAGATACAGTCTCAGAAGATCAAAGGGCTATTGAGACTTTTCAACAAAGGATAATTTCG
GGAAACCTCCTCGGATTCCATTGCCCAGCTATCTGTCACTTCATCGAAAGGACAGTAGAAAAGGAAGGTG
GCTCCTACAAATGCCATCATTGCGATAAAGGAAAGGCTATCATTCAAGATCTCTCTGCCGACAGTGGTCC
CAAAGATGGACCCCCACCCACGAGGAGCATCGTGGAAAAAGAAGAGGTTCCAACCACGTCTACAAAGCAA
GTGGATTGATGTGACATCTCCACTGACGTAAGGGATGACGCACAATCCCACTATCCTTCGCAAGACCCTT
CCTCTATATAAGGAAGTTCATTTCATTTGGAGAGGACACGCTCGAGTATAAGAGCTCATTTTTACAACAA
TTACCAACAACAACAAACAACAAACAACATTACAATTACATTTACAATTATCGATACAATGGCTTCCTCT
ATGCTCTCTTCCGCTACTATGGTTGCCTCTCCGGCTCAGGCCACTATGGTCGCTCCTTTCAACGGACTTA
AGTCCTCCGCTGCCTTCCCAGCCACCCGCAAGGCTAACAACGACATTACTTCCATCACAAGCAACGGCGG
AAGAGTTAACTGCATGCAGGTCATTTATATTTCTTCTTTCACTTTTTTATTATTCCATATGATTTTTTTC
GGTTCTTTCTTCGAATCTACATAAACTAATATCATTGGAAAAATCGAAAAAATAGGTGTGGCCTCCGATT
GGAAAGAAGAAGTTTGAGACTCTCTCTTACCTTCCTGACCTTACCGATTCCGAAGGTTGCTTCTCCACTC
AAAATCCCGACCGCGAAGAGGTCCGGTGGCTCCGGGAAGAGCAGAGATGGATTCGCGAGGAGCAACGATG
GATTCGTGAAGAACAGAGATGGATACGCGAACGTGAATCGCTTCTACAAGAGATTTCGGATCTACAGCTC
AGAATTCAATCCCTAGAGTCACGAAATTCGCAATTGGGGAATTCTATTCCCGATACGATTTCGAATATCG
CTGCTTTGCTTCAGGTTTTGAAGGAGAAGAATCGGATTTCTGAGAGTGGATTGAGCGCAACGCCGATGGT
ATTGGAGAGTACGAGAGAACAAATTGTTGAGGAGGTGGAAGAAGAAGAGAAGCGAGTGATTATTGCTGAA
GAGAAAGTTAGGGTTTCGGAGCCGGTGAAGAAGATCAAGAGGAGGATATTGAAAGTTGGAAGCGAAGGCG
ACGATGTTCAAGCTTTGCAGGAAGCTCTGTTGAAATTAGGATTCTATTCGGGCGAAGAGGATATGGAGTT
CTCGAGCTTTTCAAGTGGGACTGCAAGTGCTGTTAAGACTTGGCAAGCATCGCTTGGGGTCCGTGAGGAT
GGGGTAATGACAGCAGAGCTTCTTCAGAGGTTGTTCATGGATGAGGACGTAGAGACAGATAAGTCTTCGG
GCAGCGTGCAGCTCGCCGACCACTACCAGCAGAACACCCCCATCGGCGACGGCCCCGTGCTGCTGCCCGA
CAACCACTACCTGAGCTACCAGTCCGCCCTGAGCAAAGACCCCAACGAGAAGCGCGATCACATGGTCCTG
CTGGAGTTCGTGACCGCCGCCGGGATCACTCTCGGCATGGACGAGCTGTACAAGTACCCATACGATGTTC
CTGACTATGCGGGCTATCCCTATGACGTCCCGGACTATGCAGGATCCTATCCATATGACGTTCCAGATTA
CGCTGCTTAAGCTTCTCTAGCTAGAGTCGATCGACAAGCTCGAGTTTCTCCATAATAATGTGTGAGTAGT
TCCCAGATAAGGGAATTAGGGTTCCTATAGGGTTTCGCTCATGTGTTGAGCATATAAGAAACCCTTAGTA
TGTATTTGTATTTGTAAAATACTTCTATCAATAAAATTTCTAATTCCTAAAACCAAAATCCAGTACTAAA
ATCCAGATCGCTTTACGAATTCCCATGGGGAGGAATTCCAATCCCACAAAAATCTGAGCTTAACAGCACA
GTTGCTCCTCTCAGAGCAGAATCGGGTATTCAACACCCTCATATCAACTACTACGTTGTGTATAACGGTC
CACATGCCGGTATATACGATGACTGGGGTTGTACAAAGGCGGCAACAAACGGCGTTCCCGGAGTTGCACA
CAAGAAATTTGCCACTATTACAGAGGCAAGAGCAGCAGCTGACGCGTACACAACAAGTCAGCAAACAGAC
AGGTTGAACTTCATCCCCAAAGGAGAAGCTCAACTCAAGCCCAAGAGCTTTGCTAAGGCCCTAACAAGCC
CACCAAAGCAAAAAGCCCACTGGCTCACGCTAGGAACCAAAAGGCCCAGCAGTGATCCAGCCCCAAAAGA
GATCTCCTTTGCCCCGGAGATTACAATGGACGATTTCCTCTATCTTTACGATCTAGGAAGGAAGTTCGAA
GGTGAAGGTGACGACACTATGTTCACCACTGATAATGAGAAGGTTAGCCTCTTCAATTTCAGAAAGAATG
CTGACCCACAGATGGTTAGAGAGGCCTACGCAGCAAGTCTCATCAAGACGATCTACCCGAGTAACAATCT
CCAGGAGATCAAATACCTTCCCAAGAAGGTTAAAGATGCAGTCAAAAGATTCAGGACTAATTGCATCAAG
AACACAGAGAAAGACATATTTCTCAAGATCAGAAGTACTATTCCAGTATGGACGATTCAAGGCTTGCTTC
ATAAACCAAGGCAAGTAATAGAGATTGGAGTCTCTAAAAAGGTAGTTCCTACTGAATCTAAGGCCATGCA
TGGAGTCTAAGATTCAAATCGAGGATCTAACAGAACTCGCCGTCAAGACTGGCGAACAGTTCATACAGAG
TCTTTTACGACTCAATGACAAGAAGAAAATCTTCGTCAACATGGTGGAGCACGACACTCTGGTCTACTCC
AAAAATGTCAAAGATACAGTCTCAGAAGATCAAAGGGCTATTGAGACTTTTCAACAAAGGATAATTTCGG
GAAACCTCCTCGGATTCCATTGCCCAGCTATCTGTCACTTCATCGAAAGGACAGTAGAAAAGGAAGGTGG
CTCCTACAAATGCCATCATTGCGATAAAGGAAAGGCTATCATTCAAGATCTCTCTGCCGACAGTGGTCCC
AAAGATGGACCCCCACCCACGAGGAGCATCGTGGAAAAAGAAGAGGTTCCAACCACGTCTACAAAGCAAG
TGGATTGATGTGACATCTCCACTGACGTAAGGGATGACGCACAATCCCACTATCCTTCGCAAGACCCTTC
CTCTATATAAGGAAGTTCATTTCATTTGGAGAGGACACGCTACTGTATAAGAGCTCATTTTTACAACAAT
TACCAACAACAACAAACAACAAACAACATTACAATTACATTTACAATTATCGATACATGGCTTCTAGCCC
ACCGAAGAAGAAGCGGAAGGTCAGCTGGAAAATGGTGAGCAAGGGCGAGGACCTGTTCACCGGGGTGGTG
CCCATCCTGGTCGAGCTGGACGGCGACGTAAACGGCCACAAGTTCAGCGTGTCCGGCGAGGGCGAGGGCG
ATGCCACCTACGGCAAGCTGACCCTGAAGTTCATCTGCACCACCGGCAAGCTGCCCGTGCCCTGGCCCAC
CCTCGTGACCACCCTGACCTGGGGCGTGCAGTGCTTCAGCCGCTACCCCGACCACATGAAGCAGCACGAC
TTCTTCAAGTCCGCCATGCCCGAAGGCTACGTCCAGGAGCGCACCATCTTCTTCAAGGACGACGGCAACT
ACAAGACCCGCGCCGAGGTGAAGTTCGAGGGCGACACCCTGGTGAACCGCATCGAGCTGAAGGGCATCGA
CTTCAAGGAGGACGGCAACATCCTGGGGCACAAGCTGGAGTACAACTACATCAGCCACAACGTCTATATC
ACCGCCGACAAGCAGAAGAACGGCATCAAGGCCAACTTCAAGATCCGCCACAACATCGAGGACGGCAGCG
TGCAGCTCGCCGACCACTACCAGCAGAACACCCCCATCGGCGACGGCCCCGTGCTGCTGCCCGACAACCA
CTACCTGAGCACCCAGTCCGCCCTGAGCAAAGACCCCAACGAGAAGCGCGATCACATGGTCCTGCTGGAG
TTCGTGACCGCCGCCGGGATCACTCTCGGCATGGACGAGCTGTACAAGTAAGCTTGTCAAGCAGATCGTT
CAAACATTTGGCAATAAAGTTTCTTAAGATTGAATCCTGTTGCCGGTCTTGCGATGATTATCATATAATT
TCTGTTGAATTACGTTAAGCATGTAATAATTAACATGTAATGCATGACGTTATTTATGAGATGGGTTTTT
ATGATTAGAGTCCCGCAATTATACATTTAATACGCGATAGAAAACAAAATATAGCGCGCAAACTAGGATA
AATTATCGCGCGCGGTGTCATCTATGTTACTAGATCGACGCTCAGAGAGGATGCACATGTGACCGAGGGA
CACGAAGTGATCCGTTTAAACTATCAGTGTTTGACAGGATATATTGGCGGGTAAACCTAAGAGAAAAGAG
CGTTTATTAGAATAATCGGATATTTAAAAGGGCGTGAAAAGGTTTATCCGTTCGTCCATTTGTATGTGCC
AGCCGCCTTTGCGACGCTCACCGGGCTGGTTGCCCTCGCCGCTGGGCTGGCGGCCGTCTATGGCCCTGCA
AACGCGCCAGAAACGCCGTCGAAGCCGTGTGCGAGACACCGCGGCCGCCGGCGTTGTGGATACCTCGCGG
AAAACTTGGCCCTCACTGACAGATGAGGGGCGGACGTTGACACTTGAGGGGCCGACTCACCCGGCGCGGC
GTTGACAGATGAGGGGCAGGCTCGATTTCGGCCGGCGACGTGGAGCTGGCCAGCCTCGCAAATCGGCGAA
AACGCCTGATTTTACGCGAGTTTCCCACAGATGATGTGGACAAGCCTGGGGATAAGTGCCCTGCGGTATT
GACACTTGAGGGGCGCGACTACTGACAGATGAGGGGCGCGATCCTTGACACTTGAGGGGCAGAGTGCTGA
CAGATGAGGGGCGCACCTATTGACATTTGAGGGGCTGTCCACAGGCAGAAAATCCAGCATTTGCAAGGGT
TTCCGCCCGTTTTTCGGCCACCGCTAACCTGTCTTTTAACCTGCTTTTAAACCAATATTTATAAACCTTG
TTTTTAACCAGGGCTGCGCCCTGTGCGCGTGACCGCGCACGCCGAAGGGGGGTGCCCCCCCTTCTCGAAC
CCTCCCGGCCCGCTAACGCGGGCCTCCCATCCCCCCAGGGGCTGCGCCCCTCGGCCGCGAACGGCCTCAC
CCCAAAAATGGCAGCGCTGGCCAATTCCCGAGTGCGCGGAACCCCTATTTGTTTATTTTTCTAAATACAT
TCAAATATGTATCCGCTCATGAGACAATAACCCTGATAAATGCTTCAATAATATTGAAAAAGGAAGAGTA
TGGCTAAAATGAGAATATCACCGGAATTGAAAAAACTGATCGAAAAATACCGCTGCGTAAAAGATACGGA
AGGAATGTCTCCTGCTAAGGTATATAAGCTGGTGGGAGAAAATGAAAACCTATATTTAAAAATGACGGAC
AGCCGGTATAAAGGGACCACCTATGATGTGGAACGGGAAAAGGACATGATGCTATGGCTGGAAGGAAAGC
TGCCTGTTCCAAAGGTCCTGCACTTTGAACGGCATGATGGCTGGAGCAATCTGCTCATGAGTGAGGCCGA
TGGCGTCCTTTGCTCGGAAGAGTATGAAGATGAACAAAGCCCTGAAAAGATTATCGAGCTGTATGCGGAG
TGCATCAGGCTCTTTCACTCCATCGACATATCGGATTGTCCCTATACGAATAGCTTAGACAGCCGCTTAG
CCGAATTGGATTACTTACTGAATAACGATCTGGCCGATGTGGATTGCGAAAACTGGGAAGAGGACACTCC
ATTTAAAGATCCGCGCGAGCTGTATGATTTTTTAAAGACGGAAAAGCCCGAAGAGGAACTTGTCTTTTCC
CACGGCGACCTGGGAGACAGCAACATCTTTGTGAAAGATGGCAAAGTAAGTGGCTTTATTGATCTTGGGA
GAAGCGGCAGGGCGGACAAGTGGTATGACATTGCCTTCTGCGTCCGGTCGCTCAGGGAGGATATCGGGGA
AGAACAGTATGTCGAGCTATTTTTTGACTTACTGGGGATCAAGCCTGATTGGGAGAAAATAAAATATTAT
ATTTTACTGGATGAATTGTTTTAGCTGTCAGACCAAGTTTACTCATATATACTTTAGATTGATTTAAAAC
TTCATTTTTAATTTAAAAGGATCTAGGTGAAGATCCTTTTTGATAATCTCATGACCAAAATCCCTTAACG
TGAGTTTTCGTTCCACTGAGCGTCAGACCCCGTAGAAAAGATCAAAGGATCTTCTTGAGATCCTTTTTTT
CTGCGCGTAATCTGCTGCTTGCAAACAAAAAAACCACCGCTACCAGCGGTGGTTTGTTTGCCGGATCAAG
AGCTACCAACTCTTTTTCCGAAGGTAACTGGCTTCAGCAGAGCGCAGATACCAAATACTGTTCTTCTAGT
GTAGCCGTAGTTAGGCCACCACTTCAAGAACTCTGTAGCACCGCCTACATACCTCGCTCTGCTAATCCTG
TTACCAGTGGCTGCTGCCAGTGGCGATAAGTCGTGTCTTACCGGGTTGGACTCAAGACGATAGTTACCGG
ATAAGGCGCAGCGGTCGGGCTGAACGGGGGGTTCGTGCACACAGCCCAGCTTGGAGCGAACGACCTACAC
CGAACTGAGATACCTACAGCGTGAGCTATGAGAAAGCGCCACGCTTCCCGAAGGGAGAAAGGCGGACAGG
TATCCGGTAAGCGGCAGGGTCGGAACAGGAGAGCGCACGAGGGAGCTTCCAGGGGGAAACGCCTGGTATC
TTTATAGTCCTGTCGGGTTTCGCCACCTCTGACTTGAGCGTCGATTTTTGTGATGCTCGTCAGGGGGGCG
GAGCCTATGGAAAAACGCCAGCAACGCGGCCTTTTTACGGTTCCTGGCAGATCCTAGATGTGGCGCAACG
ATGCCGGCGACAAGCAGGAGCGCACCGACTTCTTCCGCATCAAGTGTTTTGGCTCTCAGGCCGAGGCCCA
CGGCAAGTATTTGGGCAAGGGGTCGCTGGTATTCGTGCAGGGCAAGATTCGGAATACCAAGTACGAGAAG
GACGGCCAGACGGTCTACGGGACCGACTTCATTGCCGATAAGGTGGATTATCTGGACACCAAGGCACCAG
GCGGGTCAAATCAGGAATAAGGGCACATTGCCCCGGCGTGAGTCGGGGCAATCCCGCAAGGAGGGTGAAT
GAATCGGACGTTTGACCGGAAGGCATACAGGCAAGAACTGATCGACGCGGGGTTTTCCGCCGAGGATGCC
GAAACCATCGCAAGCCGCACCGTCATGCGTGCGCCCCGCGAAACCTTCCAGTCCGTCGGCTCGATGGTCC
AGCAAGCTACGGCCAAGATCGAGCGCGACAGCGTGCAACTGGCTCCCCCTGCCCTGCCCGCGCCATCGGC
CGCCGTGGAGCGTTCGCGTCGTCTTGAACAGGAGGCGGCAGGTTTGGCGAAGTCGATGACCATCGACACG
CGAGGAACTATGACGACCAAGAAGCGAAAAACCGCCGGCGAGGACCTGGCAAAACAGGTCAGCGAGGCCA
AGCAGGCCGCGTTGCTGAAACACACGAAGCAGCAGATCAAGGAAATGCAGCTTTCCTTGTTCGATATTGC
GCCGTGGCCGGACACGATGCGAGCGATGCCAAACGACACGGCCCGCTCTGCCCTGTTCACCACGCGCAAC
AAGAAAATCCCGCGCGAGGCGCTGCAAAACAAGGTCATTTTCCACGTCAACAAGGACGTGAAGATCACCT
ACACCGGCGTCGAGCTGCGGGCCGACGATGACGAACTGGTGTGGCAGCAGGTGTTGGAGTACGCGAAGCG
CACCCCTATCGGCGAGCCGATCACCTTCACGTTCTACGAGCTTTGCCAGGACCTGGGCTGGTCGATCAAT
GGCCGGTATTACACGAAGGCCGAGGAATGCCTGTCGCGCCTACAGGCGACGGCGATGGGCTTCACGTCCG
ACCGCGTTGGGCACCTGGAATCGGTGTCGCTGCTGCACCGCTTCCGCGTCCTGGACCGTGGCAAGAAAAC
GTCCCGTTGCCAGGTCCTGATCGACGAGGAAATCGTCGTGCTGTTTGCTGGCGACCACTACACGAAATTC
ATATGGGAGAAGTACCGCAAGCTGTCGCCGACGGCCCGACGGATGTTCGACTATTTCAGCTCGCACCGGG
AGCCGTACCCGCTCAAGCTGGAAACCTTCCGCCTCATGTGCGGATCGGATTCCACCCGCGTGAAGAAGTG
GCGCGAGCAGGTCGGCGAAGCCTGCGAAGAGTTGCGAGGCAGCGGCCTGGTGGAACACGCCTGGGTCAAT
GATGACCTGGTGCATTGCAAACGCTAGGGCCTTGTGGGGTCAGTTCCGGCTGGGGGTTCAGCAGCCCCTG
CTCGGATCTGTTGGACCGGACAGTAGTCATGGTTGATGGGCTGCCTGTATCGAGTGGTGATTTTGTGCCG
AGCTGCCGGTCGGGGAGCTGTTGGCTGGCTGGTGGCAGGATATATTGTGGTGTAAACAAATTGACGCTTA
GACAACTTAATAACACATTGCGGACGTTTTTAATGTACTGGGGTTGAACACTCT
